Addgene plasmid #121477: pCDH-Neo/Myc PD-L1
Purpose: expression of human Myc-PD-L1 in mamalian cell
Depositing lab: Mien-Chie Hung. Depositing organization: University of Texas MD Anderson Cancer Center. Publication: Glycosylation and stabilization of programmed death ligand-1 suppresses T-cell activity. Li CW, Lim SO, Xia W, Lee HH, Chan LC, Kuo CW, Khoo KH, Chang SS, Cha JH, Kim T, Hsu JL, Wu Y, Hsu JM, Yamaguchi H, Ding Q, Wang Y, Yao J, Lee CC, Wu HJ, Sahin AA, Allison JP, Yu D, Hortobagyi GN, Hung MC. Nat Commun. 2016 Aug 30;7:12632. doi: 10.1038/ncomms12632. PubMed 27572267.
Backbone
  Vector backbone: pCDH-neo
  Backbone manufacturer: System Bioscience
  Backbone size w/o insert (bp): 7400
  Total vector size (bp): 8300
  Vector type: Mammalian Expression
  Selectable markers: Neomycin (select with G418)
Growth in bacteria
  Bacterial resistance: Ampicillin, 100 μg/mL
  Growth temperature: 37°C
  Growth strain: DH5alpha
  Copy number: High Copy
Gene/Insert
  Gene/Insert name: CD274 (alt name: PD-L1)
  Species: H. sapiens (human)
  Insert size (bp): 900
  Entrez Gene: CD274 (a.k.a. ADMIO5, B7-H, B7H1, PD-L1, PDCD1L1, PDCD1LG1, PDL1, hPD-L1)
  Promoter: EF1a
  Tag / fusion protein: Myc (C terminal on insert)
  Cloning method: Restriction Enzyme; 5′ cloning site EcoRI (not destroyed); 3′ cloning site NotI (not destroyed)
  Sequencing primers: 5′ n/a; 3′ EF1a-R [5'-CACGGCGACTACTGCACTTA-3']
Terms and licenses: Academic/Nonprofit Terms; Industry Terms: Not Available to Industry
How to cite: pCDH-Neo/Myc PD-L1 was a gift from Mien-Chie Hung (Addgene plasmid # 121477 ; http://n2t.net/addgene:121477 ; RRID:Addgene_121477)
