[The description below was written by a language model from this plasmid's Addgene catalogue record and pLannotate feature annotations shown in this document.]
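Description:
pCDH-Neo/Myc PD-L1 is a plasmid of about 8.3–8.5 kb built on the pCDH-neo backbone for expression of human PD-L1 (CD274) in mammalian cells. The catalogue lists it simply as a mammalian expression vector. However, the feature table shows the architecture of a third-generation HIV-1 lentiviral transfer vector: an RSV promoter fused to a truncated 5' LTR, the Ψ packaging signal with a gag fragment, the RRE for Rev-dependent RNA export, the cPPT/CTS element, and a truncated 3' LTR followed by an SV40 poly(A) signal. In principle it can therefore be used by direct transfection or packaged into lentiviral particles for stable integration. In bacteria it is maintained by a high-copy ColE1/pUC-type origin and selected with ampicillin through the β-lactamase gene. An SV40 origin is also present.

The roughly 900 bp CD274 coding sequence was inserted between EcoRI and NotI sites, and the record describes a C-terminal Myc epitope tag for detection, although the tag itself is not annotated separately in the feature table. The catalogue names EF1a as the promoter. In the annotated sequence, though, the elements immediately upstream of the insert are short CMV enhancer/promoter fragments and an HTLV-1 LTR fragment. The EF-1α core promoter with an HTLV LTR segment lies downstream of the insert, where it appears to drive the NeoR/KanR cassette for G418 selection. The promoter assignment should therefore be treated with some caution. A WPRE follows the resistance gene and enhances transcript stability and expression. The construct is intended for generating cells that express tagged PD-L1, an immune-checkpoint ligand that engages PD-1 to suppress T-cell activity. It comes from work on PD-L1 glycosylation and stabilization.
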