Features (pLannotate 1.2.2; 29 found; start..end, strand, type, name):
      1..82      +  enhancer       CMV enhancer (fragment): human cytomegalovirus immediate early enhancer; contains an 18-bp deletion relative to the standard CMV enhancer
     83..134     +  promoter       CMV promoter (fragment): human cytomegalovirus (CMV) immediate early promoter
    135..318     +  LTR            5' LTR (truncated) (fragment): truncated 5' long terminal repeat (LTR) from human T-cell leukemia virus (HTLV) type 1
    358..1227    +  CDS            CD274: PD1L1_HUMAN - Also known as B7H1, PDCD1L1, PDCD1LG1, PDL1. Experimental evidence at protein level: Swiss-Prot protein existence level 1. The PDCD1-mediated inhibitory pathway is exploited by tumors to attenuate anti-tumor immunity and escape destruction by the immune system, thereby facilitating tumor survival (PubMed:28813417, PubMed:28813410). The interaction with PDCD1/PD-1 inhibits cytotoxic T lymphocytes (CTLs) effector function (By similarity). The blockage of the PDCD1-mediated pathway results in the reversal of the exhausted T- cell phenotype and the normalization of the anti-tumor res
   1301..1512    +  promoter       EF-1α core promoter: core promoter for human elongation factor EF-1α
   1525..1793    +  LTR            5' LTR (truncated): truncated 5' long terminal repeat (LTR) from human T-cell leukemia virus (HTLV) type 1
   1820..2614    +  CDS            NeoR/KanR: aminoglycoside phosphotransferase from Tn5; aph(3')-II (or nptII); confers resistance to neomycin, kanamycin, and G418 (Geneticin®)
   2621..3209    +  misc_feature   WPRE: woodchuck hepatitis virus posttranscriptional regulatory element
   3204..3311    +  CDS            nef (fragment): NEF_SIVS4 - Experimental evidence at protein level: Swiss-Prot protein existence level 1. Interferes with TCR signaling from the cell membrane. Interacts with CD247/TCRZ (TCR zeta chain) and exert potent down- regulation of cell surface TCR/CD3 complexes. From Simian immunodeficiency virus (isolate F236/smH4) (SIV-sm) (Simian immunodeficiency virus sooty mangabey monkey).
   3336..3516    +  LTR            5' LTR (truncated): truncated 5' long terminal repeat (LTR) from HIV-1
   3588..3709    +  polyA_signal   SV40 poly(A) signal: SV40 polyadenylation signal
   3749..3884    +  rep_origin     SV40 ori: SV40 origin of replication
   3941..3957    -  protein_bind   lac operator: The lac repressor binds to the lac operator to inhibit transcription in E. coli. This inhibition can be relieved by adding lactose or isopropyl-β-D-thiogalactopyranoside (IPTG). lac repressor encoded by lacI
   3965..3995    -  promoter       lac promoter: promoter for the E. coli lac operon
   4010..4031    -  protein_bind   CAP binding site: CAP binding activates transcription in the presence of cAMP. E. coli catabolite activator protein
   4044..4136    -  CDS            lacI (fragment): lac repressor; lacI; The lac repressor binds to the lac operator to inhibit transcription in E. coli. This inhibition can be relieved by adding lactose or isopropyl-β-D-thiogalactopyranoside (IPTG).
   4319..4907    -  rep_origin     ori: high-copy-number ColE1/pMB1/pBR322/pUC origin of replication
   5078..5938    -  CDS            AmpR: β-lactamase; bla; confers resistance to ampicillin, carbenicillin, and related antibiotics
   5939..6043    -  promoter       AmpR promoter: bla
   6138..6173    +  CDS            rop (fragment): Rop protein, which maintains plasmids at low copy number; rop
   6275..6374    +  misc_feature   bom (fragment): basis of mobility region from pBR322
   6380..6534    -  CDS            lacZα (fragment): LacZα fragment of β-galactosidase; lacZ fragment
   6548..6774    +  promoter       RSV promoter: Rous sarcoma virus enhancer/promoter
   6775..6955    +  LTR            5' LTR (truncated): truncated 5' long terminal repeat (LTR) from HIV-1
   7002..7127    +  misc_feature   HIV-1 Ψ: packaging signal of human immunodeficiency virus type 1
   7111..7449    +  CDS            HIV-1 gag (fragment): gag protein from human immunodeficiency virus 1; gag
   7620..7853    +  misc_feature   RRE: The Rev response element (RRE) of HIV-1 allows for Rev-dependent mRNA export from the nucleus to the cytoplasm.
   8230..8330    +  CDS            Rev (fragment): human immunodeficiency virus 1 (HIV-1) Rev protein; rev; enhances nuclear export of unspliced and incompletely spliced viral mRNAs
   8349..8465    +  misc_feature   cPPT/CTS: central polypurine tract and central termination sequence of HIV-1
>Addgene plasmid #121477 | pCDH-Neo/Myc PD-L1 | addgene full sequence | sequence record 236040 | Addgene NGS Result
CTRGYATTATGCCCAGTACATGACCTTATGGGACTTTCCTACTTGGCAGTACATCTACGTATTAGTCATC
GCTATTACCATGGTGATGCGGTTTTGGCAGTACATCAATGGGCGTGGATAGCGGTTTGACTCACCCTGTG
GTGCCTCCTGAACTGCGTCCGCCGTCTAGGTAAGTTTAAAGCTCAGGTCGAGACCGGGCCTTTGTCCGGC
GCTCCCTTGGAGCCTACCTAGACTCAGCCGGCTCTCCACGCTTTGCCTGACCCTGCTTGCTCAACTCTAC
GTCTTTGTTTCGTTTTCTGTTCTGCGCCGTTACAGATCCAAGCTGTGACCGGCGCCTACTCTAGAGCTAG
CGAATTCATGAGGATATTTGCTGTCTTTATATTCATGACCTACTGGCATTTGCTGAACGCATTTACTGTC
ACGGTTCCCAAGGACCTATATGTGGTAGAGTATGGTAGCAATATGACAATTGAATGCAAATTCCCAGTAG
AAAAACAATTAGACCTGGCTGCACTAATTGTCTATTGGGAAATGGAGGATAAGAACATTATTCAATTTGT
GCATGGAGAGGAAGACCTGAAGGTTCAGCATAGTAGCTACAGACAGAGGGCCCGGCTGTTGAAGGACCAG
CTCTCCCTGGGAAATGCTGCACTTCAGATCACAGATGTGAAATTGCAGGATGCAGGGGTGTACCGCTGCA
TGATCAGCTATGGTGGTGCCGACTACAAGCGAATTACTGTGAAAGTCAATGCCCCATACAACAAAATCAA
CCAAAGAATTTTGGTTGTGGATCCAGTCACCTCTGAACATGAACTGACATGTCAGGCTGAGGGCTACCCC
AAGGCCGAAGTCATCTGGACAAGCAGTGACCATCAAGTCCTGAGTGGTAAGACCACCACCACCAATTCCA
AGAGAGAGGAGAAGCTTTTCAATGTGACCAGCACACTGAGAATCAACACAACAACTAATGAGATTTTCTA
CTGCACTTTTAGGAGATTAGATCCTGAGGAAAACCATACAGCTGAATTGGTCATCCCAGAACTACCTCTG
GCACATCCTCCAAATGAAAGGACTCACTTGGTAATTCTGGGAGCCATCTTATTATGCCTTGGTGTAGCAC
TGACATTCATCTTCCGTTTAAGAAAAGGGAGAATGATGGATGTGAAAAAATGTGGCATCCAAGATACAAA
CTCAAAGAAGCAAAGTGATACACATTTGGAGGAGACGGAACAAAAACTCATCTCAGAAGAGGATCTGTAA
GCGGCCGCGCCCCTCTCCCYCCCCCCCCCCKMCCGTYASTGGGCAGAGCGCACATCGCCCACAGTCCCCG
AGAAGTTGGGGGGAGGGGTCGGCAATTGAACGGGTGCCTAGAGAAGGTGGCGCGGGGTAAACTGGGAAAG
TGATGTCGTGTACTGGCTCCGCCTTTTTCCCGAGGGTGGGGGAGAACCGTATATAAGTGCAGTAGTCGCC
GTGAACGTTCTTTTTCGCAACGGGTTTGCCGCCAGAACACAGCTGAAGCTTCGAGGGGCTCGCATCTCTC
CTTCACGCGCCCGCCGCCCTACCTGAGGCCGCCATCCACGCCGGTTGAGTCGCGTTCTGCCGCCTCCCGC
CTGTGGTGCCTCCTGAACTGCGTCCGCCGTCTAGGTAAGTTTAAAGCTCAGGTCGAGACCGGGCCTTTGT
CCGGCGCTCCCTTGGAGCCTACCTAGACTCAGCCGGCTCTCCACGCTTTGCCTGACCCTGCTTGCTCAAC
TCTACGTCTTTGTTTCGTTTTCTGTTCTGCGCCGTTACAGATCCAAGCTGTGACCGGCGCCTCCYCKARA
TGATTGAACAAGATGGATTGCACGCAGGTTCTCCGGCCGCTTGGGTGGAGAGGCTATTCGGCTATGACTG
GGCACAACAGACAATCGGCTGCTCTGATGCCGCCGTGTTCCGGCTGTCAGCGCAGGGGCGCCCGGTTCTT
TTTGTCAAGACCGACCTGTCCGGTGCCCTGAATGAACTGCAGGACGAGGCAGCGCGGCTATCGTGGCTGG
CCGCGACGGGCGTTCCTTGCGCAGCTGTGCTCGACGTTGTCACTGAAGCGGGAAGGGACTGGCTGCTATT
GGGCGAAGTGCCGGGGCAGGATCTCCTGTCATCTCACCTTGCTCCTGCCGAGAAAGTATCCATCATGGCT
GATGCAATGCGGCGGCTGCATACGCTTGATCCGGCTACCTGCCCATTCGACCACCAAGCGAAACATCGCA
TCGAGCGAGCACGTACTCGGATGGAAGCCGGTCTTGTCGATCAGGATGATCTGGACGAAGAGCATCAGGG
GCTCGCGCCAGCCGAACTGTTCGCCAGGCTCAAGGCGCGCATGCCCGACGGCGAGGATCTCGTCGTGACC
CATGGCGATGCCTGCTTGCCGAATATCATGGTGGAAAATGGCCGCTTTTCTGGATTCATCGACTGTGGCC
GGCTGGGTGTGGCGGACCGCTATCAGGACATAGCGTTGGCTACCCGTGATATTGCTGAAGAGCTTGGCGG
CGAATGGGCTGACCGCTTCCTCGTGCTTTACGGTATCGCCGCTCCCGATTCGCAGCGCATCGCCTTCTAT
CGCCTTCTTGACGAGTTCTTCTGAGTCGACAATCAACCTCTGGATTACAAAATTTGTGAAAGATTGACTG
GTATTCTTAACTATGTTGCTCCTTTTACGCTATGTGGATACGCTGCTTTAATGCCTTTGTATCATGCTAT
TGCTTCCCGTATGGCTTTCATTTTCTCCTCCTTGTATAAATCCTGGTTGCTGTCTCTTTATGAGGAGTTG
TGGCCCGTTGTCAGGCAACGTGGCGTGGTGTGCACTGTGTTTGCTGACGCAACCCCCACTGGTTGGGGCA
TTGCCACCACCTGTCAGCTCCTTTCCGGGACTTTCGCTTTCCCCCTCCCTATTGCCACGGCGGAACTCAT
CGCCGCCTGCCTTGCCCGCTGCTGGACAGGGGCTCGGCTGTTGGGCACTGACAATTCCGTGGTGTTGTCG
GGGAAATCATCGTCCTTTCCTTGGCTGCTCGCCTGTGTTGCCACCTGGATTCTGCGCGGGACGTCCTTCT
GCTACGTCCCTTCGGCCCTCAATCCAGCGGACCTTCCTTCCCGCGGCCTGCTGCCGGCTCTGCGGCCTCT
TCCGCGTCTTCGCCTTCGCCCTCAGACGAGTCGGATCTCCCTTTGGGCCGCCTCCCCGCCTGGTACCTTT
AAGACCAATGACTTACAAGGCAGCTGTAGATCTTAGCCACTTTTTAAAAGAAAAGGGGGGACTGGAAGGG
CTAATTCACTCCCAACGAAGATAAGATCTGCTTTTTGCTTGTACTGGGTCTCTCTGGTTAGACCAGATCT
GAGCCTGGGAGCTCTCTGGCTAACTAGGGAACCCACTGCTTAAGCCTCAATAAAGCTTGCCTTGAGTGCT
TCAAGTAGTGTGTGCCCGTCTGTTGTGTGACTCTGGTAACTAGAGATCCCTCAGACCCTTTTAGTCAGTG
TGGAAAATCTCTAGCAGTAGTAGTTCATGTCATCTTATTATTCAGTATTTATAACTTGCAAAGAAATGAA
TATCAGAGAGTGAGAGGAACTTGTTTATTGCAGCTTATAATGGTTACAAATAAAGCAATAGCATCACAAA
TTTCACAAATAAAGCATTTTTTTCACTGCATTCTAGTTGTGGTTTGTCCAAACTCATCAATGTATCTTAT
CATGTCTGGCTCTAGCTATCCCGCCCCTAACTCCGCCCATCCCGCCCCTAACTCCGCCCAGTTCCGCCCA
TTCTCCGCCCCATGGCTGACTAATTTTTTTTATTTATGCAGAGGCCGAGGCCGCCTCGGCCTCTGAGCTA
TTCCAGAAGTAGTGAGGAGGCTTTTTTGGAGGCCTAGACTTTTGCAGAGACCAAATTCGTAATCATGTCA
TAGCTGTTTCCTGTGTGAAATTGTTATCCGCTCACAATTCCACACAACATACGAGCCGGAAGCATAAAGT
GTAAAGCCTGGGGTGCCTAATGAGTGAGCTAACTCACATTAATTGCGTTGCGCTCACTGCCCGCTTTCCA
GTCGGGAAACCTGTCGTGCCAGCTGCATTAATGAATCGGCCAACGCGCGGGGAGAGGCGGTTTGCGTATT
GGGCGCTCTTCCGCTTCCTCGCTCACTGACTCGCTGCGCTCGGTCGTTCGGCTGCGGCGAGCGGTATCAG
CTCACTCAAAGGCGGTAATACGGTTATCCACAGAATCAGGGGATAACGCAGGAAAGAACATGTGAGCAAA
AGGCCAGCAAAAGGCCAGGAACCGTAAAAAGGCCGCGTTGCTGGCGTTTTTCCATAGGCTCCGCCCCCCT
GACGAGCATCACAAAAATCGACGCTCAAGTCAGAGGTGGCGAAACCCGACAGGACTATAAAGATACCAGG
CGTTTCCCCCTGGAAGCTCCCTCGTGCGCTCTCCTGTTCCGACCCTGCCGCTTACCGGATACCTGTCCGC
CTTTCTCCCTTCGGGAAGCGTGGCGCTTTCTCATAGCTCACGCTGTAGGTATCTCAGTTCGGTGTAGGTC
GTTCGCTCCAAGCTGGGCTGTGTGCACGAACCCCCCGTTCAGCCCGACCGCTGCGCCTTATCCGGTAACT
ATCGTCTTGAGTCCAACCCGGTAAGACACGACTTATCGCCACTGGCAGCAGCCACTGGTAACAGGATTAG
CAGAGCGAGGTATGTAGGCGGTGCTACAGAGTTCTTGAAGTGGTGGCCTAACTACGGCTACACTAGAAGA
ACAGTATTTGGTATCTGCGCTCTGCTGAAGCCAGTTACCTTCGGAAAAAGAGTTGGTAGCTCTTGATCCG
GCAAACAAACCACCGCTGGTAGCGGTGGTTTTTTTGTTTGCAAGCAGCAGATTACGCGCAGAAAAAAAGG
ATCTCAAGAAGATCCTTTGATCTTTTCTACGGGGTCTGACGCTCAGTGGAACGAAAACTCACGTTAAGGG
ATTTTGGTCATGAGATTATCAAAAAGGATCTTCACCTAGATCCTTTTAAATTAAAAATGAAGTTTTAAAT
CAATCTAAAGTATATATGAGTAAACTTGGTCTGACAGTTACCAATGCTTAATCAGTGAGGCACCTATCTC
AGCGATCTGTCTATTTCGTTCATCCATAGTTGCCTGACTCCCCGTCGTGTAGATAACTACGATACGGGAG
GGCTTACCATCTGGCCCCAGTGCTGCAATGATACCGCGAGACCCACGCTCACCGGCTCCAGATTTATCAG
CAATAAACCAGCCAGCCGGAAGGGCCGAGCGCAGAAGTGGTCCTGCAACTTTATCCGCCTCCATCCAGTC
TATTAATTGTTGCCGGGAAGCTAGAGTAAGTAGTTCGCCAGTTAATAGTTTGCGCAACGTTGTTGCCATT
GCTACAGGCATCGTGGTGTCACGCTCGTCGTTTGGTATGGCTTCATTCAGCTCCGGTTCCCAACGATCAA
GGCGAGTTACATGATCCCCCATGTTGTGCAAAAAAGCGGTTAGCTCCTTCGGTCCTCCGATCGTTGTCAG
AAGTAAGTTGGCCGCAGTGTTATCACTCATGGTTATGGCAGCACTGCATAATTCTCTTACTGTCATGCCA
TCCGTAAGATGCTTTTCTGTGACTGGTGAGTACTCAACCAAGTCATTCTGAGAATAGTGTATGCGGCGAC
CGAGTTGCTCTTGCCCGGCGTCAATACGGGATAATACCGCGCCACATAGCAGAACTTTAAAAGTGCTCAT
CATTGGAAAACGTTCTTCGGGGCGAAAACTCTCAAGGATCTTACCGCTGTTGAGATCCAGTTCGATGTAA
CCCACTCGTGCACCCAACTGATCTTCAGCATCTTTTACTTTCACCAGCGTTTCTGGGTGAGCAAAAACAG
GAAGGCAAAATGCCGCAAAAAAGGGAATAAGGGCGACACGGAAATGTTGAATACTCATACTCTTCCTTTT
TCAATATTATTGAAGCATTTATCAGGGTTATTGTCTCATGAGCGGATACATATTTGAATGTATTTAGAAA
AATAAACAAATAGGGGTTCCGCGCACATTTCCCCGAAAAGTGCCACCTGACGTCTAAGAAACCATTATTA
TCATGACATTAACCTATAAAAATAGGCGTATCACGAGGCCCTTTCGTCTCGCGCGTTTCGGTGATGACGG
TGAAAACCTCTGACACATGCAGCTCCCGGAGACGGTCACAGCTTGTCTGTAAGCGGATGCCGGGAGCAGA
CAAGCCCGTCAGGGCGCGTCAGCGGGTGTTGGCGGGTGTCGGGGCTGGCTTAACTATGCGGCATCAGAGC
AGATTGTACTGAGAGTGCACCATATGCGGTGTGAAATACCGCACAGATGCGTAAGGAGAAAATACCGCAT
CAGGCGCCATTCGCCATTCAGGCTGCGCAACTGTTGGGAAGGGCGATCGGTGCGGGCCTCTTCGCTATTA
CGCCAGCTGGCGAAAGGGGGATGTGCTGCAAGGCGATTAAGTTGGGTAACGCCAGGGTTTTCCCAGTCAC
GACGTTGTAAAACGACGGCCAGTGCCAAGCTGACGCGTGTAGTCTTATGCAATACTCTTGTAGTCTTGCA
ACATGGTAACGATGAGTTAGCAACATGCCTTACAAGGAGAGAAAAAGCACCGTGCATGCCGATTGGTGGA
AGTAAGGTGGTACGATCGTGCCTTATTAGGAAGGCAACAGACGGGTCTGACATGGATTGGACGAACCACT
GAATTGCCGCATTGCAGAGATATTGTATTTAAGTGCCTAGCTCGATACATAAACGGGTCTCTCTGGTTAG
ACCAGATCTGAGCCTGGGAGCTCTCTGGCTAACTAGGGAACCCACTGCTTAAGCCTCAATAAAGCTTGCC
TTGAGTGCTTCAAGTAGTGTGTGCCCGTCTGTTGTGTGACTCTGGTAACTAGAGATCCCTCAGACCCTTT
TAGTCAGTGTGGAAAATCTCTAGCAGTGGCGCCCGAACAGGGACTTGAAAGCGAAAGGGAAACCAGAGGA
GCTCTCTCGACGCAGGACTCGGCTTGCTGAAGCGCGCACGGCAAGAGGCGAGGGGCGGCGACTGGTGAGT
ACGCCAAAAATTTTGACTAGCGGAGGCTAGAAGGAGAGAGATGGGTGCGAGAGCGTCAGTATTAAGCGGG
GGAGAATTAGATCGCGATGGGAAAAAATTCGGTTAAGGCCAGGGGGAAAGAAAAAATATAAATTAAAACA
TATAGTATGGGCAAGCAGGGAGCTAGAACGATTCGCAGTTAATCCTGGCCTGTTAGAAACATCAGAAGGC
TGTAGACAAATACTGGGACAGCTACAACCATCCCTTCAGACAGGATCAGAAGAACTTAGATCATTATATA
ATACAGTAGCAACCCTCTATTGTGTGCATCAAAGGATAGAGATAAAAGACACCAAGGAAGCTTTAGACAA
GATAGAGGAAGAGCAAAACAAAAGTAAGACCACCGCACAGCAAGCGGCCACTGATCTTCAGACCTGGAGG
AGGAGATATGAGGGACAATTGGAGAAGTGAATTATATAAATATAAAGTAGTAAAAATTGAACCATTAGGA
GTAGCACCCACCAAGGCAAAGAGAAGAGTGGTGCAGAGAGAAAAAAGAGCAGTGGGAATAGGAGCTTTGT
TCCTTGGGTTCTTGGGAGCAGCAGGAAGCACTATGGGCGCAGCGTCAATGACGCTGACGGTACAGGCCAG
ACAATTATTGTCTGGTATAGTGCAGCAGCAGAACAATTTGCTGAGGGCTATTGAGGCGCAACAGCATCTG
TTGCAACTCACAGTCTGGGGCATCAAGCAGCTCCAGGCAAGAATCCTGGCTGTGGAAAGATACCTAAAGG
ATCAACAGCTCCTGGGGATTTGGGGTTGCTCTGGAAAACTCATTTGCACCACTGCTGTGCCTTGGAATGC
TAGTTGGAGTAATAAATCTCTGGAACAGATTTGGAATCACACGACCTGGATGGAGTGGGACAGAGAAATT
AACAATTACACAAGCTTAATACACTCCTTAATTGAAGAATCGCAAAACCAGCAAGAAAAGAATGAACAAG
AATTATTGGAATTAGATAAATGGGCAAGTTTGTGGAATTGGTTTAACATAACAAATTGGCTGTGGTATAT
AAAATTATTCATAATGATAGTAGGAGGCTTGGTAGGTTTAAGAATAGTTTTTGCTGTACTTTCTATAGTG
AATAGAGTTAGGCAGGGATATTCACCATTATCGTTTCAGACCCACCTCCCAACCCCGAGGGGACCCGACA
GGCCCGAAGGAATAGAAGAAGAAGGTGGAGAGAGAGACAGAGACAGATCCATTCGATTAGTGAACGGATC
TCGACGGTATCGGTTAACTTTTAAAAGAAAAGGGGGGATTGGGGGGTACAGTGCAGGGGAAAGAATAGTA
GACATAATAGCAACAGACATACAAACTAAAGAATTACAAAAACAAATTACAAAATTCAAAATTTTATCGA
TA
